>Addgene plasmid #91632 | pPN269 | addgene full sequence | sequence record 180344 | Addgene NGS Result
GAGGGCCTATTTCCCATGATTCCTTCATATTTGCATATACGATACAAGGCTGTTAGAGAGATAATTGGAA
TTAATTTGACTGTAAACACAAAGATATTAGTACAAAATACGTGACGTAGAAAGTAATAATTTCTTGGGTA
GTTTGCAGTTTTAAAATTATGTTTTAAAATGGACTATCATATGCTTACCGTAACTTGAAAGTATTTCGAT
TTCTTGGCTTTATATATCTTGTGGAAAGGACGAAACACCGTGGAGGCCGTGTGCATCGCAGTTTTAGAGC
TAGAAATAGCAAGTTAAAATAAGGCTAGTCCGTTATCAACTTGAAAAAGTGGCACCGAGTCGGTGCTTTT
TTAAGCTTGGCGTAATCATGGTCATAGCTGTTTCCTGTGTGAAATTGTTATCCGCTCACAATTCCACACA
ACATACGAGCCGGAAGCATAAAGTGTAAAGCCTGGGGTGCCTAATGAGTGAGCTAACTCACATTAATTGC
GTTGCGCTCACTGCCCGCTTTCCAGTCGGGAAACCTGTCGTGCCAGCTGCATTAATGAATCGGCCAACGC
GCGGGGAGAGGCGGTTTGCGTATTGGGCGCTCTTCCGCTTCCTCGCTCACTGACTCGCTGCGCTCGGTCG
TTCGGCTGCGGCGAGCGGTATCAGCTCACTCAAAGGCGGTAATACGGTTATCCACAGAATCAGGGGATAA
CGCAGGAAAGAACATGTGAGCAAAAGGCCAGCAAAAGGCCAGGAACCGTAAAAAGGCCGCGTTGCTGGCG
TTTTTCCATAGGCTCCGCCCCCCTGACGAGCATCACAAAAATCGACGCTCAAGTCAGAGGTGGCGAAACC
CGACAGGACTATAAAGATACCAGGCGTTTCCCCCTGGAAGCTCCCTCGTGCGCTCTCCTGTTCCGACCCT
GCCGCTTACCGGATACCTGTCCGCCTTTCTCCCTTCGGGAAGCGTGGCGCTTTCTCATAGCTCACGCTGT
AGGTATCTCAGTTCGGTGTAGGTCGTTCGCTCCAAGCTGGGCTGTGTGCACGAACCCCCCGTTCAGCCCG
ACCGCTGCGCCTTATCCGGTAACTATCGTCTTGAGTCCAACCCGGTAAGACACGACTTATCGCCACTGGC
AGCAGCCACTGGTAACAGGATTAGCAGAGCGAGGTATGTAGGCGGTGCTACAGAGTTCTTGAAGTGGTGG
CCTAACTACGGCTACACTAGAAGAACAGTATTTGGTATCTGCGCTCTGCTGAAGCCAGTTACCTTCGGAA
AAAGAGTTGGTAGCTCTTGATCCGGCAAACAAACCACCGCTGGTAGCGGTGGTTTTTTTGTTTGCAAGCA
GCAGATTACGCGCAGAAAAAAAGGATCTCAAGAAGATCCTTTGATCTTTTCTACGGGGTCTGACGCTCAG
TGGAACGAAAACTCACGTTAAGGGATTTTGGTCATGAGATTATCAAAAAGGATCTTCACCTAGATCCTTT
TAAATTAAAAATGAAGTTTTAAATCAATCTAAAGTATATATGAGTAAACTTGGTCTGACAGTTACCAATG
CTTAATCAGTGAGGCACCTATCTCAGCGATCTGTCTATTTCGTTCATCCATAGTTGCCTGACTCCCCGTC
GTGTAGATAACTACGATACGGGAGGGCTTACCATCTGGCCCCAGTGCTGCAATGATACCGCGAGACCCAC
GCTCACCGGCTCCAGATTTATCAGCAATAAACCAGCCAGCCGGAAGGGCCGAGCGCAGAAGTGGTCCTGC
AACTTTATCCGCCTCCATCCAGTCTATTAATTGTTGCCGGGAAGCTAGAGTAAGTAGTTCGCCAGTTAAT
AGTTTGCGCAACGTTGTTGCCATTGCTACAGGCATCGTGGTGTCACGCTCGTCGTTTGGTATGGCTTCAT
TCAGCTCCGGTTCCCAACGATCAAGGCGAGTTACATGATCCCCCATGTTGTGCAAAAAAGCGGTTAGCTC
CTTCGGTCCTCCGATCGTTGTCAGAAGTAAGTTGGCCGCAGTGTTATCACTCATGGTTATGGCAGCACTG
CATAATTCTCTTACTGTCATGCCATCCGTAAGATGCTTTTCTGTGACTGGTGAGTACTCAACCAAGTCAT
TCTGAGAATAGTGTATGCGGCGACCGAGTTGCTCTTGCCCGGCGTCAATACGGGATAATACCGCGCCACA
TAGCAGAACTTTAAAAGTGCTCATCATTGGAAAACGTTCTTCGGGGCGAAAACTCTCAAGGATCTTACCG
CTGTTGAGATCCAGTTCGATGTAACCCACTCGTGCACCCAACTGATCTTCAGCATCTTTTACTTTCACCA
GCGTTTCTGGGTGAGCAAAAACAGGAAGGCAAAATGCCGCAAAAAAGGGAATAAGGGCGACACGGAAATG
TTGAATACTCATACTCTTCCTTTTTCAATATTATTGAAGCATTTATCAGGGTTATTGTCTCATGAGCGGA
TACATATTTGAATGTATTTAGAAAAATAAACAAATAGGGGTTCCGCGCACATTTCCCCGAAAAGTGCCAC
CTGACGTCTAAGAAACCATTATTATCATGACATTAACCTATAAAAATAGGCGTATCACGAGGCCCTTTCG
TCTCGCGCGTTTCGGTGATGACGGTGAAAACCTCTGACACATGCAGCTCCCGGAGACGGTCACAGCTTGT
CTGTAAGCGGATGCCGGGAGCAGACAAGCCCGTCAGGGCGCGTCAGCGGGTGTTGGCGGGTGTCGGGGCT
GGCTTAACTATGCGGCATCAGAGCAGATTGTACTGAGAGTGCACCATATGCGGTGTGAAATACCGCACAG
ATGCGTAAGGAGAAAATACCGCATCAGGCGCCATTCGCCATTCAGGCTGCGCAACTGTTGGGAAGGGCGA
TCGGTGCGGGCCTCTTCGCTATTACGCCAGCTGGCGAAAGGGGGATGTGCTGCAAGGCGATTAAGTTGGG
TAACGCCAGGGTTTTCCCAGTCACGACGTTGTAAAACGACGGCCAGTGAATTCGAGCTCGGTACCCGGGG
ATCCGTTAATTAA
Features (pLannotate 1.2.2; 13 found; start..end, strand, type, name):
      1..241     +  promoter       U6 promoter: RNA polymerase III promoter for human U6 snRNA
    271..346     +  misc_RNA       gRNA scaffold: guide RNA scaffold for the Streptococcus pyogenes CRISPR/Cas9 system
    395..411     -  protein_bind   lac operator: The lac repressor binds to the lac operator to inhibit transcription in E. coli. This inhibition can be relieved by adding lactose or isopropyl-β-D-thiogalactopyranoside (IPTG). lac repressor encoded by lacI
    419..449     -  promoter       lac promoter: promoter for the E. coli lac operon
    464..485     -  protein_bind   CAP binding site: CAP binding activates transcription in the presence of cAMP. E. coli catabolite activator protein
    498..590     -  CDS            lacI (fragment): lac repressor; lacI; The lac repressor binds to the lac operator to inhibit transcription in E. coli. This inhibition can be relieved by adding lactose or isopropyl-β-D-thiogalactopyranoside (IPTG).
    773..1361    -  rep_origin     ori: high-copy-number ColE1/pMB1/pBR322/pUC origin of replication
   1532..2392    -  CDS            AmpR: β-lactamase; bla; confers resistance to ampicillin, carbenicillin, and related antibiotics
   2393..2497    -  promoter       AmpR promoter: bla
   2592..2627    +  CDS            rop (fragment): Rop protein, which maintains plasmids at low copy number; rop
   2729..2828    +  misc_feature   bom (fragment): basis of mobility region from pBR322
   2834..2991    -  CDS            lacZα (fragment): LacZα fragment of β-galactosidase; lacZ fragment
   2988..3014    +  misc_feature   MCS (fragment): pUC18/19 multiple cloning site
