[The description below was written by a language model from this plasmid's Addgene catalogue record and pLannotate feature annotations shown in this document.]
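Description:
pPN269 is a small (about 3.0 kb) CRISPR guide RNA expression plasmid built on a pUC19 backbone carrying a U6 promoter cassette. It is propagated in E. coli as a high-copy plasmid through the ColE1/pUC-type origin of replication and is selected with ampicillin via the β-lactamase gene (AmpR) and its native promoter. The remaining annotated elements are remnants of the pUC19 parent: the lac promoter, lac operator and CAP binding site, fragments of lacI, lacZα, rop and bom, and part of the pUC multiple cloning site. They play no evident role in the function of the construct.

The payload is a single guide RNA directed against human KCNB1, which encodes the voltage-gated potassium channel Kv2.1 (also called DRK1). The roughly 20-nucleotide spacer was inserted between two BbsI sites that were destroyed during cloning. This places it directly downstream of the human U6 RNA polymerase III promoter and upstream of the Streptococcus pyogenes Cas9 gRNA scaffold. Transcription from U6 in mammalian cells therefore yields a complete sgRNA that can direct SpCas9 to the KCNB1 locus.

The plasmid carries no Cas9 gene and no mammalian selection marker or reporter, so the nuclease must be supplied separately, for example from a co-delivered plasmid. According to the record, the construct comes from work establishing a scaled framework for CRISPR editing of human pluripotent stem cells to study genes implicated in psychiatric disease. Its stated purpose is simply to express the KCNB1-targeting sgRNA.
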