Addgene plasmid #91632: pPN269
Purpose: Express sgRNA targeting human KCNB1
Depositing lab: Lindy Barrett. Depositing organization: Broad Institute. Publication: A Scaled Framework for CRISPR Editing of Human Pluripotent Stem Cells to Study Psychiatric Disease. Hazelbaker DZ, Beccard A, Bara AM, Dabkowski N, Messana A, Mazzucato P, Lam D, Manning D, Eggan K, Barrett LE. Stem Cell Reports. 2017 Oct 10;9(4):1315-1327. doi: 10.1016/j.stemcr.2017.09.006. PubMed 29020615.
Backbone
  Vector backbone: pUC19-U6 promoter
  Vector type: CRISPR
Growth in bacteria
  Bacterial resistance: Ampicillin, 100 μg/mL
  Growth temperature: 37°C
  Growth strain: DH5alpha
  Copy number: High Copy
Gene/Insert
  Gene/Insert name: KCNB1 (alt name: NM_004975.2)
  gRNA/shRNA sequence: TGGAGGCCGTGTGCATCGCA
  Species: H. sapiens (human)
  Insert size (bp): 21
  Entrez Gene: KCNB1 (a.k.a. DRK1, Kv2.1)
  Promoter: U6
  Cloning method: Restriction Enzyme; 5′ cloning site BbsI (destroyed during cloning); 3′ cloning site BbsI (destroyed during cloning)
  Sequencing primers: 5′ M13F (-21)
Terms and licenses: Academic/Nonprofit Terms; Industry Terms: Not Available to Industry
How to cite: pPN269 was a gift from Lindy Barrett (Addgene plasmid # 91632 ; http://n2t.net/addgene:91632 ; RRID:Addgene_91632)
